Addgene plasmid #182441: pcDNA3.1-hSyncytin-1(del480)
Purpose: hSyncytin-1, deletion 481-538
Depositing lab: Masaharu Somiya. Depositing organization: The University of Osaka.
Backbone
  Vector backbone: pcDNA3.1
  Vector type: Mammalian Expression
  Selectable markers: Neomycin (select with G418)
Growth in bacteria
  Bacterial resistance: Ampicillin, 100 μg/mL
  Growth temperature: 37°C
  Growth strain: DH5alpha
  Copy number: High Copy
Gene/Insert
  Gene/Insert name: ERVW-1 (alt name: human syncytin-1)
  Species: H. sapiens (human)
  Mutation: deletion 481-538
  Entrez Gene: ERVW-1 (a.k.a. ENV, ENVW, ERVWE1, HERV-7q, HERV-W-ENV, HERV7Q, HERVW, HERVWENV)
  Promoter: CMV
  Cloning method: Gibson Cloning
  Sequencing primers: 5′ CMV-F; 3′ BGH-R
Terms and licenses: Academic/Nonprofit Terms; Industry Terms: Not Available to Industry
How to cite: pcDNA3.1-hSyncytin-1(del480) was a gift from Masaharu Somiya (Addgene plasmid # 182441 ; http://n2t.net/addgene:182441 ; RRID:Addgene_182441)
