[The description below was written by a language model from this plasmid's Addgene catalogue record and pLannotate feature annotations shown in this document.]
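Description:
pcDNA3.1-hSyncytin-1(del480) is a mammalian expression plasmid built on the pcDNA3.1 backbone that encodes a C-terminally truncated form of human syncytin-1, the envelope glycoprotein of the endogenous retrovirus HERV-W (gene ERVW-1). The insert lacks residues 481–538, and the annotated coding fragment of about 1.44 kb is consistent with a protein ending at residue 480. Syncytin-1 is a retroviral-type envelope in which a surface subunit recognises the receptor and a transmembrane subunit acts as a class I fusion protein. The deletion therefore removes the C-terminal end of the protein. The record does not say what functional consequence is intended, nor does it give an application beyond expressing this mutant.

Expression is driven by the human cytomegalovirus immediate-early enhancer and promoter and terminated by the bovine growth hormone polyadenylation signal. A T7 promoter upstream of the insert could allow in vitro transcription. No epitope tag or reporter is annotated. A separate SV40 early promoter drives the neomycin phosphotransferase gene, followed by an SV40 poly(A) signal, which permits G418 selection of stably transfected mammalian cells. In E. coli, the plasmid is maintained at high copy through a ColE1/pUC-type origin and selected with ampicillin via the β-lactamase gene. An f1 origin is also present for single-stranded DNA production. The automated annotation also lists several short fragments (HIV-1 LTR, ble, lacI, bom, and lac promoter/operator elements). These appear to be backbone remnants or partial matches rather than functional parts of the design.

The full sequenced plasmid is about 6.9 kb, and the insert was introduced by Gibson assembly.
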