Features (pLannotate 1.2.2; 20 found; start..end, strand, type, name):
     28..80      -  misc_feature   bom (fragment): basis of mobility region from pBR322
    235..614     +  enhancer       CMV enhancer: human cytomegalovirus immediate early enhancer
    615..818     +  promoter       CMV promoter: human cytomegalovirus (CMV) immediate early promoter
    814..847     +  LTR            5' LTR (truncated) (fragment): truncated 5' long terminal repeat (LTR) from HIV-1
    863..881     +  promoter       T7 promoter: promoter for bacteriophage T7 RNA polymerase
    992..2431    +  CDS            ERVW-1 (fragment): SYCY1_HUMAN - Also known as ERVWE1. Experimental evidence at protein level: Swiss-Prot protein existence level 1. Endogenous envelope proteins may have kept, lost or modified their original function during evolution. Retroviral envelope proteins mediate receptor recognition and membrane fusion during early infection. The surface protein (SU) mediates receptor recognition, while the transmembrane protein (TM) acts as a class I viral fusion protein. The protein may have at least 3 conformational states: pre- fusion native state, pre-hairpin intermediate state, and post-fusion hairpin state. Duri
   2478..2702    +  polyA_signal   bGH poly(A) signal: bovine growth hormone polyadenylation signal
   2706..2727    +  promoter       SV40 promoter (fragment): SV40 enhancer and early promoter
   2748..3106    +  rep_origin     f1 ori (sequence partly withheld): f1 bacteriophage origin of replication; arrow indicates direction of (+) strand synthesis
   3190..3519    +  promoter       SV40 promoter: SV40 enhancer and early promoter
   3586..4377    +  CDS            neo: KKA2_KLEPN - Also known as kan, nptII. Experimental evidence at protein level: Swiss-Prot protein existence level 1. Resistance to kanamycin, neomycin, paromomycin, ribostamycin, butirosin and gentamicin B. From Klebsiella pneumoniae.
   4401..4559    +  CDS            ble (fragment): BLE_KLEPN - Experimental evidence at protein level: Swiss-Prot protein existence level 1. Binding protein with a strong affinity to the bleomycin family of antibiotics. Binds to CL990; an antimitotic-antibiotic compound. From Klebsiella pneumoniae.
   4554..4675    +  polyA_signal   SV40 poly(A) signal: SV40 polyadenylation signal
   4748..4764    -  protein_bind   lac operator: The lac repressor binds to the lac operator to inhibit transcription in E. coli. This inhibition can be relieved by adding lactose or isopropyl-β-D-thiogalactopyranoside (IPTG). lac repressor encoded by lacI
   4772..4802    -  promoter       lac promoter: promoter for the E. coli lac operon
   4817..4838    -  protein_bind   CAP binding site: CAP binding activates transcription in the presence of cAMP. E. coli catabolite activator protein
   4851..4943    -  CDS            lacI (fragment): lac repressor; lacI; The lac repressor binds to the lac operator to inhibit transcription in E. coli. This inhibition can be relieved by adding lactose or isopropyl-β-D-thiogalactopyranoside (IPTG).
   5126..5714    -  rep_origin     ori: high-copy-number ColE1/pMB1/pBR322/pUC origin of replication
   5885..6745    -  CDS            AmpR: β-lactamase; bla; confers resistance to ampicillin, carbenicillin, and related antibiotics
   6746..6850    -  promoter       AmpR promoter: bla
>Addgene plasmid #182441 | pcDNA3.1-hSyncytin-1(del480) | addgene full sequence | sequence record 357582 | Addgene NGS Result
GACGGATCGGGAGATCTCCCGATCCCCTATGGTGCACTCTCAGTACAATCTGCTCTGATGCCGCATAGTT
AAGCCAGTATCTGCTCCCTGCTTGTGTGTTGGAGGTCGCTGAGTAGTGCGCGAGCAAAATTTAAGCTACA
ACAAGGCAAGGCTTGACCGACAATTGCATGAAGAATCTGCTTAGGGTTAGGCGTTTTGCGCTGCTTCGCG
ATGTACGGGCCAGATATACGCGTTGACATTGATTATTGACTAGTTATTAATAGTAATCAATTACGGGGTC
ATTAGTTCATAGCCCATATATGGAGTTCCGCGTTACATAACTTACGGTAAATGGCCCGCCTGGCTGACCG
CCCAACGACCCCCGCCCATTGACGTCAATAATGACGTATGTTCCCATAGTAACGCCAATAGGGACTTTCC
ATTGACGTCAATGGGTGGAGTATTTACGGTAAACTGCCCACTTGGCAGTACATCAAGTGTATCATATGCC
AAGTACGCCCCCTATTGACGTCAATGACGGTAAATGGCCCGCCTGGCATTATGCCCAGTACATGACCTTA
TGGGACTTTCCTACTTGGCAGTACATCTACGTATTAGTCATCGCTATTACCATGGTGATGCGGTTTTGGC
AGTACATCAATGGGCGTGGATAGCGGTTTGACTCACGGGGATTTCCAAGTCTCCACCCCATTGACGTCAA
TGGGAGTTTGTTTTGGCACCAAAATCAACGGGACTTTCCAAAATGTCGTAACAACTCCGCCCCATTGACG
CAAATGGGCGGTAGGCGTGTACGGTGGGAGGTCTATATAAGCAGAGCTCTCTGGCTAACTAGAGAACCCA
CTGCTTACTGGCTTATCGAAATTAATACGACTCACTATAGGGAGACCCAAGCTGGCTAGCGTTTAAACTT
AAGCTTGGTACCGAGCTCGGATCCACTAGTCCAGTGTGGTGGAATTCTGCAGATATCCAGCACAGTGGCG
GCCGCGCCACCATGGCTCTGCCCTACCACATCTTTCTGTTCACCGTCCTGCTGCCCTCCTTCACACTGAC
TGCCCCCCCACCCTGTCGCTGTATGACCAGCTCCTCTCCCTACCAGGAGTTCCTGTGGAGGATGCAGCGG
CCCGGAAACATCGACGCACCAAGCTATAGGAGCCTGTCCAAGGGCACCCCCACCTTCACCGCCCACACAC
ACATGCCACGCAATTGCTACCACAGCGCCACCCTGTGCATGCACGCCAACACACACTATTGGACCGGCAA
GATGATCAATCCATCCTGCCCTGGAGGCCTGGGAGTGACCGTGTGCTGGACCTACTTCACACAGACCGGA
ATGTCTGACGGAGGAGGAGTGCAGGATCAGGCAAGGGAGAAGCACGTGAAGGAAGTGATCTCCCAGCTGA
CAAGAGTGCACGGCACCAGCTCCCCTTATAAGGGCCTGGATCTGTCTAAGCTGCACGAGACACTGCGGAC
ACACACCAGACTGGTGTCTCTGTTTAACACCACACTGACAGGCCTGCACGAGGTGAGCGCCCAGAACCCA
ACCAATTGCTGGATCTGTCTGCCCCTGAACTTCAGGCCTTACGTGTCCATCCCTGTGCCAGAGCAGTGGA
ACAATTTTTCTACAGAGATCAATACCACAAGCGTGCTGGTGGGACCACTGGTGTCCAACCTGGAGATCAC
ACACACCTCTAATCTGACCTGCGTGAAGTTCAGCAACACCACATATACCACAAATTCCCAGTGCATCCGG
TGGGTGACACCCCCTACCCAGATCGTGTGCCTGCCTTCCGGCATCTTCTTCGTGTGCGGCACCTCTGCCT
ACAGATGTCTGAACGGCTCTAGCGAGAGCATGTGCTTCCTGTCCTTTCTGGTGCCACCCATGACAATCTA
TACCGAGCAGGACCTGTACTCCTATGTGATCTCTAAGCCCAGGAATAAGCGCGTGCCAATCCTGCCCTTC
GTGATCGGAGCAGGCGTGCTGGGCGCCCTGGGAACAGGCATCGGCGGCATCACCACATCTACCCAGTTTT
ACTATAAGCTGAGCCAGGAGCTGAACGGCGACATGGAGAGGGTGGCCGATAGCCTGGTGACCCTGCAGGA
CCAGCTGAACTCCCTGGCCGCCGTGGTGCTGCAGAATCGGAGAGCCCTGGATCTGCTGACAGCAGAGAGG
GGAGGAACCTGCCTGTTTCTGGGCGAGGAGTGCTGTTACTATGTGAACCAGAGCGGCATCGTGACAGAGA
AGGTGAAGGAGATCAGGGACCGCATCCAGAGGAGGGCAGAGGAGCTGAGGAATACCGGACCATGGGGCCT
GCTGTCCCAGTGGATGCCCTGGATCCTGCCTTTCCTGGGCCCACTGGCCGCCATCATCCTGCTGCTGCTG
TTCGGCCCCTGTATCTTTAACCTGCTGGTGAATTTCGTGAGCTCTAGAATCTGACTCGAGTCTAGAGGGC
CCGTTTAAACCCGCTGATCAGCCTCGACTGTGCCTTCTAGTTGCCAGCCATCTGTTGTTTGCCCCTCCCC
CGTGCCTTCCTTGACCCTGGAAGGTGCCACTCCCACTGTCCTTTCCTAATAAAATGAGGAAATTGCATCG
CATTGTCTGAGTAGGTGTCATTCTATTCTGGGGGGTGGGGTGGGGCAGGACAGCAAGGGGGAGGATTGGG
AAGACAATAGCAGGCATGCTGGGGATGCGGTGGGCTCTATGGCTTCTGAGGCGGAAAGAACCAGCTGGGG
CTCTAGGGGGTATCCCC
[124 nt withheld, positions 2748-2871]
C
[91 nt withheld, positions 2873-2963]
A
[49 nt withheld, positions 2965-3013]
CCTTTGACGTTGGAGTCCACGTTCTTT
[37 nt withheld, positions 3041-3077]
ACCCTATCTCGGTCTATTCTTTTGATTTATAAGGGATTTTGCCGATTTCGGCCTATTGGTTAAAAAATGA
GTTGATTTAACAAAAATTTAACGCGAATTAATTCTGTGGAATGTGTGTCAGTTAGGGTGTGGAAAGTCCC
CAGGCTCCCCAGCAGGCAGAAGTATGCAAAGCATGCATCTCAATTAGTCAGCAACCAGGTGTGGAAAGTC
CCCAGGCTCCCCAGCAGGCAGAAGTATGCAAAGCATGCATCTCAATTAGTCAGCAACCATAGTCCCGCCC
CTAACTCCGCCCATCCCGCCCCTAACTCCGCCCAGTTCCGCCCATTCTCCGCCCCATGGCTGACTAATTT
TTTTTATTTATGCAGAGGCCGAGGCCGCCTCTGCCTCTGAGCTATTCCAGAAGTAGTGAGGAGGCTTTTT
TGGAGGCCTAGGCTTTTGCAAAAAGCTCCCGGGAGCTTGTATATCCATTTTCGGATCTGATCAAGAGACA
GGATGAGGATCGTTTCGCATGATTGAACAAGATGGATTGCACGCAGGTTCTCCGGCCGCTTGGGTGGAGA
GGCTATTCGGCTATGACTGGGCACAACAGACAATCGGCTGCTCTGATGCCGCCGTGTTCCGGCTGTCAGC
GCAGGGGCGCCCGGTTCTTTTTGTCAAGACCGACCTGTCCGGTGCCCTGAATGAACTGCAGGACGAGGCA
GCGCGGCTATCGTGGCTGGCCACGACGGGCGTTCCTTGCGCAGCTGTGCTCGACGTTGTCACTGAAGCGG
GAAGGGACTGGCTGCTATTGGGCGAAGTGCCGGGGCAGGATCTCCTGTCATCTCACCTTGCTCCTGCCGA
GAAAGTATCCATCATGGCTGATGCAATGCGGCGGCTGCATACGCTTGATCCGGCTACCTGCCCATTCGAC
CACCAAGCGAAACATCGCATCGAGCGAGCACGTACTCGGATGGAAGCCGGTCTTGTCGATCAGGATGATC
TGGACGAAGAGCATCAGGGGCTCGCGCCAGCCGAACTGTTCGCCAGGCTCAAGGCGCGCATGCCCGACGG
CGAGGATCTCGTCGTGACCCATGGCGATGCCTGCTTGCCGAATATCATGGTGGAAAATGGCCGCTTTTCT
GGATTCATCGACTGTGGCCGGCTGGGTGTGGCGGACCGCTATCAGGACATAGCGTTGGCTACCCGTGATA
TTGCTGAAGAGCTTGGCGGCGAATGGGCTGACCGCTTCCTCGTGCTTTACGGTATCGCCGCTCCCGATTC
GCAGCGCATCGCCTTCTATCGCCTTCTTGACGAGTTCTTCTGAGCGGGACTCTGGGGTTCGAAATGACCG
ACCAAGCGACGCCCAACCTGCCATCACGAGATTTCGATTCCACCGCCGCCTTCTATGAAAGGTTGGGCTT
CGGAATCGTTTTCCGGGACGCCGGCTGGATGATCCTCCAGCGCGGGGATCTCATGCTGGAGTTCTTCGCC
CACCCCAACTTGTTTATTGCAGCTTATAATGGTTACAAATAAAGCAATAGCATCACAAATTTCACAAATA
AAGCATTTTTTTCACTGCATTCTAGTTGTGGTTTGTCCAAACTCATCAATGTATCTTATCATGTCTGTAT
ACCGTCGACCTCTAGCTAGAGCTTGGCGTAATCATGGTCATAGCTGTTTCCTGTGTGAAATTGTTATCCG
CTCACAATTCCACACAACATACGAGCCGGAAGCATAAAGTGTAAAGCCTGGGGTGCCTAATGAGTGAGCT
AACTCACATTAATTGCGTTGCGCTCACTGCCCGCTTTCCAGTCGGGAAACCTGTCGTGCCAGCTGCATTA
ATGAATCGGCCAACGCGCGGGGAGAGGCGGTTTGCGTATTGGGCGCTCTTCCGCTTCCTCGCTCACTGAC
TCGCTGCGCTCGGTCGTTCGGCTGCGGCGAGCGGTATCAGCTCACTCAAAGGCGGTAATACGGTTATCCA
CAGAATCAGGGGATAACGCAGGAAAGAACATGTGAGCAAAAGGCCAGCAAAAGGCCAGGAACCGTAAAAA
GGCCGCGTTGCTGGCGTTTTTCCATAGGCTCCGCCCCCCTGACGAGCATCACAAAAATCGACGCTCAAGT
CAGAGGTGGCGAAACCCGACAGGACTATAAAGATACCAGGCGTTTCCCCCTGGAAGCTCCCTCGTGCGCT
CTCCTGTTCCGACCCTGCCGCTTACCGGATACCTGTCCGCCTTTCTCCCTTCGGGAAGCGTGGCGCTTTC
TCATAGCTCACGCTGTAGGTATCTCAGTTCGGTGTAGGTCGTTCGCTCCAAGCTGGGCTGTGTGCACGAA
CCCCCCGTTCAGCCCGACCGCTGCGCCTTATCCGGTAACTATCGTCTTGAGTCCAACCCGGTAAGACACG
ACTTATCGCCACTGGCAGCAGCCACTGGTAACAGGATTAGCAGAGCGAGGTATGTAGGCGGTGCTACAGA
GTTCTTGAAGTGGTGGCCTAACTACGGCTACACTAGAAGAACAGTATTTGGTATCTGCGCTCTGCTGAAG
CCAGTTACCTTCGGAAAAAGAGTTGGTAGCTCTTGATCCGGCAAACAAACCACCGCTGGTAGCGGTGGTT
TTTTTGTTTGCAAGCAGCAGATTACGCGCAGAAAAAAAGGATCTCAAGAAGATCCTTTGATCTTTTCTAC
GGGGTCTGACGCTCAGTGGAACGAAAACTCACGTTAAGGGATTTTGGTCATGAGATTATCAAAAAGGATC
TTCACCTAGATCCTTTTAAATTAAAAATGAAGTTTTAAATCAATCTAAAGTATATATGAGTAAACTTGGT
CTGACAGTTACCAATGCTTAATCAGTGAGGCACCTATCTCAGCGATCTGTCTATTTCGTTCATCCATAGT
TGCCTGACTCCCCGTCGTGTAGATAACTACGATACGGGAGGGCTTACCATCTGGCCCCAGTGCTGCAATG
ATACCGCGAGACCCACGCTCACCGGCTCCAGATTTATCAGCAATAAACCAGCCAGCCGGAAGGGCCGAGC
GCAGAAGTGGTCCTGCAACTTTATCCGCCTCCATCCAGTCTATTAATTGTTGCCGGGAAGCTAGAGTAAG
TAGTTCGCCAGTTAATAGTTTGCGCAACGTTGTTGCCATTGCTACAGGCATCGTGGTGTCACGCTCGTCG
TTTGGTATGGCTTCATTCAGCTCCGGTTCCCAACGATCAAGGCGAGTTACATGATCCCCCATGTTGTGCA
AAAAAGCGGTTAGCTCCTTCGGTCCTCCGATCGTTGTCAGAAGTAAGTTGGCCGCAGTGTTATCACTCAT
GGTTATGGCAGCACTGCATAATTCTCTTACTGTCATGCCATCCGTAAGATGCTTTTCTGTGACTGGTGAG
TACTCAACCAAGTCATTCTGAGAATAGTGTATGCGGCGACCGAGTTGCTCTTGCCCGGCGTCAATACGGG
ATAATACCGCGCCACATAGCAGAACTTTAAAAGTGCTCATCATTGGAAAACGTTCTTCGGGGCGAAAACT
CTCAAGGATCTTACCGCTGTTGAGATCCAGTTCGATGTAACCCACTCGTGCACCCAACTGATCTTCAGCA
TCTTTTACTTTCACCAGCGTTTCTGGGTGAGCAAAAACAGGAAGGCAAAATGCCGCAAAAAAGGGAATAA
GGGCGACACGGAAATGTTGAATACTCATACTCTTCCTTTTTCAATATTATTGAAGCATTTATCAGGGTTA
TTGTCTCATGAGCGGATACATATTTGAATGTATTTAGAAAAATAAACAAATAGGGGTTCCGCGCACATTT
CCCCGAAAAGTGCCACCTGACGTC
